>Addgene plasmid #136926 | pCMV-Cas9-NRCH | addgene full sequence | sequence record 269635 | Addgene NGS Result
GTGATGCGGTTTTGGCAGTACATCAATGGGCGTGGATAGCGGTTTGACTCACGGGGATTTCCAAGTCTCC
ACCCCATTGACGTCAATGGGAGTTTGTTTTGGCACCAAAATCAACGGGACTTTCCAAAATGTCGTAACAA
CTCCGCCCCATTGACGCAAATGGGCGGTAGGCGTGTACGGTGGGAGGTCTATATAAGCAGAGCTGGTTTA
GTGAACCGTCAGATCCGCTAGAGATCCGCGGCCGCTAATACGACTCACTATAGGGAGAGCCGCCACCATG
AAACGGACAGCCGACGGAAGCGAGTTCGAGTCACCAAAGAAGAAGCGGAAAGTCGACAAGAAGTACAGCA
TCGGCCTGGATATCGGCACCAACTCTGTGGGCTGGGCCGTGATCACCGACGAGTACAAGGTGCCCAGCAA
GAAATTCAAGGTGCTGGGCAACACCGACCGGCACAGCATCAAGAAGAACCTGATCGGAGCCCTGCTGTTC
GACAGCGGCGAAACAGCCGAGGCCACCCGGCTGAAGAGAACCGCCAGAAGAAGATACACCAGACGGAAGA
ACCGGATCTGCTATCTGCAAGAGATCTTCAGCAACGAGATGGCCAAGGTGGACGACAGCTTCTTCCACAG
ACTGGAAGAGTCCTTCCTGGTGGAAGAGGATAAGAAGCACGAGCGGCACCCCATCTTCGGCAACATCGTG
GACGAGGTGGCCTACCACGAGAAGTACCCCACCATCTACCACCTGAGAAAGAAACTGGTGGACAGCACCG
ACAAGGCCGACCTGCGGCTGATCTATCTGGCCCTGGCCCACATGATCAAGTTCCGGGGCCACTTCCTGAT
CGAGGGCGACCTGAACCCCGACAACAGCGACGTGGACAAGCTGTTCATCCAGCTGGTGCAGACCTACAAC
CAGCTGTTCGAGGAAAACCCCATCAACGCCAGCGGCGTGGACGCCAAGGCCATCCTGTCTGCCAGACTGA
GCAAGAGCAGACGGCTGGAAAATCTGATCGCCCAGCTGCCCGGCGAGAAGAAGAATGGCCTGTTCGGAAA
CCTGATTGCCCTGAGCCTGGGCCTGACCCCCAACTTCAAGAGCAACTTCGACCTGGCCGAGGATGCCAAA
CTGCAGCTGAGCAAGGACACCTACGACGACGACCTGGACAACCTGCTGGCCCAGATCGGCGACCAGTACG
CCGACCTGTTTCTGGCCGCCAAGAACCTGTCCGACGCCATCCTGCTGAGCGACATCCTGAGAGTGAACAC
CGAGATCACCAAGGCCCCCCTGAGCGCCTCTATGGTGAAGAGATACGACGAGCACCACCAGGACCTGACC
CTGCTGAAAGCTCTCGTGCGGCAGCAGCTGCCTGAGAAGTACAAAGAGATTTTCTTCGACCAGAGCAAGA
ACGGCTACGCCGGCTACATTGACGGCGGAGCCAGCCAGGAAGAGTTCTACAAGTTCATCAAGCCCATCCT
GGAAAAGATGGACGGCACCGAGGAACTGCTCGTGAAGCTGAACAGAGAGGACCTGCTGCGGAAGCAGCGG
ACCTTCGACAACGGCATTATCCCCCACCAGATCCACCTGGGAGAGCTGCACGCCATTCTGCGGCGGCAGG
GCGATTTTTACCCATTCCTGAAGGACAACCGGGAAAAGATCGAGAAGATCCTGACCTTCCGCATCCCCTA
CTACGTGGGCCCTCTGGCCAGGGGAAACAGCAGATTCGCCTGGATGACCAGAAAGAGCGAGGAAACCATC
ACCCCCTGGAACTTCGAGGAAGTGGTGGACAAGGGCGCTTCCGCCCAGAGCTTCATCGAGCGGATGACCA
ACTTCGATAAGAACCTGCCCAACGAGAAGGTGCTGCCCAAGCACAGCCTGCTGTACGAGTACTTCACCGT
GTATAACGAGCTGACCAAAGTGAAATACGTGACCGAGGGAATGAGAAAGCCCGCCTTCCTGAGCGGCGAG
CAGAAAAAGGCCATCGTGGACCTGCTGTTCAAGACCAACCGGAAAGTGACCGTGAAGCAGCTGAAAGAGG
ACTACTTCAAGAAAATCGAGTGCTTCGACTCCGTGGAAATCTCCGGCGTGGAAGATCGGTTCAACGCCTC
CCTGGGCACATACCACGATCTGCTGAAAATTATCAAGGACAAGGACTTCCTGGACAATGAGGAAAACGAG
GACATTCTGGAAGATATCGTGCTGACCCTGACACTGTTTGAGGACAGAGAGATGATCGAGGAACGGCTGA
AAACCTATGCCCACCTGTTCGACGACAAAGTGATGAAGCAGCTGAAGCGGCTGAGATACACCGGCTGGGG
CAGGCTGAGCCGGAAGCTGATCAACGGCATCCGGGACAAGCAGTCCGGCAAGACAATCCTGGATTTCCTG
AAGTCCGACGGCTTCGCCAACAGAAACTTCATGCAGCTGATCCACGACGACAGCCTGACCTTTAAAGAGG
ACATCCAGAAAGCCCAGGTGTCCGGCCAGGGCGATAGCCTGCACGAGCACATTGCCAATCTGGCCGGCAG
CCCCGCCATTAAGAAGGGCATCCTGCAGACAGTGAAGGTGGTGGACGAGCTCGTGAAAGTGATGGGCGGC
CACAAGCCCGAGAACATCGTGATCGAAATGGCCAGAGAGAACCAGACCACCCAGAAGGGACAGAAGAACA
GCCGCGAGAGAATGAAGCGGATCGAAGAGGGCATCAAAGAGCTGGGCAGCCAGATCCTGAAAGAACACCC
CGTGGAAAACACCCAGCTGCAGAACGAGAAGCTGTACCTGTACTACCTGCAGAATGGGCGGGATATGTAC
GTGGACCAGGAACTGGACATCAACCGGCTGTCCGACTACGATGTGGACCATATCGTGCCTCAGAGCTTTC
TGAAGGACGACTCCATCGACAACAAGGTGCTGACCAGAAGCGACAAGAACCGGGGCAAGAGCGACAACGT
GCCCTCCGAAGAGGTCGTGAAGAAGATGAAGAACTACTGGCGGCAGCTGCTGAACGCCAAGCTGATTACC
CAGAGAAAGTTCGACAATCTGACCAAGGCCGAGAGAGGCGGCCTGAGCGAACTGGATAAGGCCGGCTTCA
TCAAGAGACAGCTGGTGGAAACCCGGCAGATCACAAAGCACGTGGCACAGATCCTGGACTCCCGGATGAA
CACTAAGTACGACGAGAATGACAAGCTGATCCGGGAAGTGAAAGTGATCACCCTGAAGTCCAAGCTGGTG
TCCGATTTCCGGAAGGATTTCCAGTTTTACAAAGTGCGCGAGATCAACAACTACCACCACGCCCACGACG
CCTACCTGAACGCCGTCGTGGGAACCGCCCTGATCAAAAAGTACCCTAAGCTGGAAAGCGAGTTCGTGTA
CGGCGACTACAAGGTGTACGACGTGCGGAAGATGATCGCCAAGAGCGAGCAGGAAATCGGCAAGGCTACC
GCCAAGTACTTCTTCTACAGCAACATCATGAACTTTTTCAAGACCGAGATTACCCTGGCCAACGGCGAGA
TCCGGAAGCGGCCTCTGATCGAGACAAACGGCGAAACCGGGGAGATCGTGTGGGATAAGGGCCGGGATTT
TGCCACCGTGCGGAAAGTGCTGAGCATGCCCCAAGTGAATATCGTGAAAAAGACCGAGGTGCAGACAGGC
GGCTTCAGCAAAGAGTCTATCCTGCCCAAGGGTAACAGCGATAAGCTGATCGCCAGAAAGAAGGACTGGG
ACCCTAAGAAGTACGGCGGCTTCAACAGCCCCACCGTGGCCTATTCTGTGCTGGTGGTGGCCAAAGTGGA
AAAGGGCAAGTCCAAGAAACTGAAGAGTGTGAAAGAGCTGCTGGGGATCACCATCATGGAAAGAAGCAGC
TTCGAGAAGAATCCCATCGACTTTCTGGAAGCCAAGGGCTACAAAGAAGTGAAAAAGGACCTGATCATCA
AGCTGCCTAAGTACTCCCTGTTCGAGCTGGAAAACGGCCGGAAGAGAATGCTGGCCTCTGCCGGCGTGCT
GCAGAAGGGAAACGAACTGGCCCTGCCCTCCAAATATGTGAACTTCCTGTACCTGGCCAGCCACTATGAG
AAGCTGAAGGGCTCCCCCGAGGATAATGAGCAGAAACAGCTGTTTGTGGAACAGCACAAGCACTACCTGG
ACGAGATCATCGAGCAGATCAGCGAGTTCTCCAAGAGAGTGATCCTGGCCGACGCTAATCTGGACAAAGT
GCTGTCCGCCTACAACAAGCACCGGGATAAGCCCATCAGAGAGCAGGCCGAGAATATCATCCACCTGTTT
ACCCTGACCAATCTGGGAGCCCCTGCCGCCTTCAAGTACTTTGACACCACCATCAACCGGAAGCAATACA
ACACGACCAAAGAGGTGCTGGACGCCACCCTGATCCGTCAGAGCATCACCGGCCTGTACGAGACACGGAT
CGACCTGTCTCAGCTGGGAGGTGACAAAAGAACCGCCGACGGCAGCGAATTCGAGCCCAAGAAGAAGAGG
AAAGTCTAACCGGTCATCATCACCATCACCATTGAGTTTAAACCCGCTGATCAGCCTCGACTGTGCCTTC
TAGTTGCCAGCCATCTGTTGTTTGCCCCTCCCCCGTGCCTTCCTTGACCCTGGAAGGTGCCACTCCCACT
GTCCTTTCCTAATAAAATGAGGAAATTGCATCGCATTGTCTGAGTAGGTGTCATTCTATTCTGGGGGGTG
GGGTGGGGCAGGACAGCAAGGGGGAGGATTGGGAAGACAATAGCAGGCATGCTGGGGATGCGGTGGGCTC
TATGGCTTCTGAGGCGGAAAGAACCAGCTGGGGCTCGATACCGTCGACCTCTAGCTAGAGCTTGGCGTAA
TCATGGTCATAGCTGTTTCCTGTGTGAAATTGTTATCCGCTCACAATTCCACACAACATACGAGCCGGAA
GCATAAAGTGTAAAGCCTAGGGTGCCTAATGAGTGAGCTAACTCACATTAATTGCGTTGCGCTCACTGCC
CGCTTTCCAGTCGGGAAACCTGTCGTGCCAGCTGCATTAATGAATCGGCCAACGCGCGGGGAGAGGCGGT
TTGCGTATTGGGCGCTCTTCCGCTTCCTCGCTCACTGACTCGCTGCGCTCGGTCGTTCGGCTGCGGCGAG
CGGTATCAGCTCACTCAAAGGCGGTAATACGGTTATCCACAGAATCAGGGGATAACGCAGGAAAGAACAT
GTGAGCAAAAGGCCAGCAAAAGGCCAGGAACCGTAAAAAGGCCGCGTTGCTGGCGTTTTTCCATAGGCTC
CGCCCCCCTGACGAGCATCACAAAAATCGACGCTCAAGTCAGAGGTGGCGAAACCCGACAGGACTATAAA
GATACCAGGCGTTTCCCCCTGGAAGCTCCCTCGTGCGCTCTCCTGTTCCGACCCTGCCGCTTACCGGATA
CCTGTCCGCCTTTCTCCCTTCGGGAAGCGTGGCGCTTTCTCATAGCTCACGCTGTAGGTATCTCAGTTCG
GTGTAGGTCGTTCGCTCCAAGCTGGGCTGTGTGCACGAACCCCCCGTTCAGCCCGACCGCTGCGCCTTAT
CCGGTAACTATCGTCTTGAGTCCAACCCGGTAAGACACGACTTATCGCCACTGGCAGCAGCCACTGGTAA
CAGGATTAGCAGAGCGAGGTATGTAGGCGGTGCTACAGAGTTCTTGAAGTGGTGGCCTAACTACGGCTAC
ACTAGAAGAACAGTATTTGGTATCTGCGCTCTGCTGAAGCCAGTTACCTTCGGAAAAAGAGTTGGTAGCT
CTTGATCCGGCAAACAAACCACCGCTGGTAGCGGTGGTTTTTTTGTTTGCAAGCAGCAGATTACGCGCAG
AAAAAAAGGATCTCAAGAAGATCCTTTGATCTTTTCTACGGGGTCTGACACTCAGTGGAACGAAAACTCA
CGTTAAGGGATTTTGGTCATGAGATTATCAAAAAGGATCTTCACCTAGATCCTTTTAAATTAAAAATGAA
GTTTTAAATCAATCTAAAGTATATATGAGTAAACTTGGTCTGACAGTTACCAATGCTTAATCAGTGAGGC
ACCTATCTCAGCGATCTGTCTATTTCGTTCATCCATAGTTGCCTGACTCCCCGTCGTGTAGATAACTACG
ATACGGGAGGGCTTACCATCTGGCCCCAGTGCTGCAATGATACCGCGAGACCCACGCTCACCGGCTCCAG
ATTTATCAGCAATAAACCAGCCAGCCGGAAGGGCCGAGCGCAGAAGTGGTCCTGCAACTTTATCCGCCTC
CATCCAGTCTATTAATTGTTGCCGGGAAGCTAGAGTAAGTAGTTCGCCAGTTAATAGTTTGCGCAACGTT
GTTGCCATTGCTACAGGCATCGTGGTGTCACGCTCGTCGTTTGGTATGGCTTCATTCAGCTCCGGTTCCC
AACGATCAAGGCGAGTTACATGATCCCCCATGTTGTGCAAAAAAGCGGTTAGCTCCTTCGGTCCTCCGAT
CGTTGTCAGAAGTAAGTTGGCCGCAGTGTTATCACTCATGGTTATGGCAGCACTGCATAATTCTCTTACT
GTCATGCCATCCGTAAGATGCTTTTCTGTGACTGGTGAGTACTCAACCAAGTCATTCTGAGAATAGTGTA
TGCGGCGACCGAGTTGCTCTTGCCCGGCGTCAATACGGGATAATACCGCGCCACATAGCAGAACTTTAAA
AGTGCTCATCATTGGAAAACGTTCTTCGGGGCGAAAACTCTCAAGGATCTTACCGCTGTTGAGATCCAGT
TCGATGTAACCCACTCGTGCACCCAACTGATCTTCAGCATCTTTTACTTTCACCAGCGTTTCTGGGTGAG
CAAAAACAGGAAGGCAAAATGCCGCAAAAAAGGGAATAAGGGCGACACGGAAATGTTGAATACTCATACT
CTTCCTTTTTCAATATTATTGAAGCATTTATCAGGGTTATTGTCTCATGAGCGGATACATATTTGAATGT
ATTTAGAAAAATAAACAAATAGGGGTTCCGCGCACATTTCCCCGAAAAGTGCCACCTGACGTCGACGGAT
CGGGAGATCGATCTCCCGATCCCCTAGGGTCGACTCTCAGTACAATCTGCTCTGATGCCGCATAGTTAAG
CCAGTATCTGCTCCCTGCTTGTGTGTTGGAGGTCGCTGAGTAGTGCGCGAGCAAAATTTAAGCTACAACA
AGGCAAGGCTTGACCGACAATTGCATGAAGAATCTGCTTAGGGTTAGGCGTTTTGCGCTGCTTCGCGATG
TACGGGCCAGATATACGCGTTGACATTGATTATTGACTAGTTATTAATAGTAATCAATTACGGGGTCATT
AGTTCATAGCCCATATATGGAGTTCCGCGTTACATAACTTACGGTAAATGGCCCGCCTGGCTGACCGCCC
AACGACCCCCGCCCATTGACGTCAATAATGACGTATGTTCCCATAGTAACGCCAATAGGGACTTTCCATT
GACGTCAATGGGTGGAGTATTTACGGTAAACTGCCCACTTGGCAGTACATCAAGTGTATCATATGCCAAG
TACGCCCCCTATTGACGTCAATGACGGTAAATGGCCCGCCTGGCATTATGCCCAGTACATGACCTTATGG
GACTTTCCTACTTGGCAGTACATCTACGTATTAGTCATCGCTATTACCATG
Features (pLannotate 1.2.2; 15 found; start..end, strand, type, name):
      1..204     +  promoter       CMV promoter: human cytomegalovirus (CMV) immediate early promoter
    246..264     +  promoter       T7 promoter: promoter for bacteriophage T7 RNA polymerase
    335..4431    +  CDS            Cas9 (fragment): Cas9 (Csn1) endonuclease from the Streptococcus pyogenes Type II CRISPR/Cas system generates RNA-guided double strand breaks in DNA
   4541..4765    +  polyA_signal   bGH poly(A) signal: bovine growth hormone polyadenylation signal
   4769..4790    +  promoter       SV40 promoter (fragment): SV40 enhancer and early promoter
   4795..4811    +  misc_feature   MCS (fragment): pBluescript multiple cloning site
   4860..4876    -  protein_bind   lac operator: The lac repressor binds to the lac operator to inhibit transcription in E. coli. This inhibition can be relieved by adding lactose or isopropyl-β-D-thiogalactopyranoside (IPTG). lac repressor encoded by lacI
   4884..4914    -  promoter       lac promoter: promoter for the E. coli lac operon
   4929..4950    -  protein_bind   CAP binding site: CAP binding activates transcription in the presence of cAMP. E. coli catabolite activator protein
   4963..5055    -  CDS            lacI (fragment): lac repressor; lacI; The lac repressor binds to the lac operator to inhibit transcription in E. coli. This inhibition can be relieved by adding lactose or isopropyl-β-D-thiogalactopyranoside (IPTG).
   5238..5826    -  rep_origin     ori: high-copy-number ColE1/pMB1/pBR322/pUC origin of replication
   5997..6857    -  CDS            AmpR: β-lactamase; bla; confers resistance to ampicillin, carbenicillin, and related antibiotics
   6858..6962    -  promoter       AmpR promoter: bla
   7033..7077    -  misc_feature   bom (fragment): basis of mobility region from pBR322
   7232..7611    +  enhancer       CMV enhancer: human cytomegalovirus immediate early enhancer
