[The description below was written by a language model from this plasmid's Addgene catalogue record and pLannotate feature annotations shown in this document.]
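Description:
pCMV-Cas9-NRCH is a 7.6 kb mammalian expression plasmid for CRISPR work, built on a pBR322-derived CMV backbone and designed to express Cas9-NRCH, a laboratory-evolved variant of the Streptococcus pyogenes Cas9 nuclease. It comes from a study that used continuous evolution to generate SpCas9 variants compatible with non-G PAMs. The record does not list the individual amino-acid substitutions and refers to the manuscript for them. The plasmid is propagated in E. coli at high copy through a ColE1/pUC-type origin and is selected with ampicillin via the β-lactamase gene and its native promoter.

The expression cassette is driven by the human cytomegalovirus immediate-early enhancer and promoter, which span the numbering origin of the circular map and so appear at opposite ends of the feature table. A T7 promoter lies between the CMV promoter and the coding sequence, which would allow in vitro transcription with T7 RNA polymerase. The Cas9 open reading frame follows. The annotation software labels it a "fragment", probably because the evolved sequence departs from the wild-type reference. A bovine growth hormone polyadenylation signal ends the transcript. No nuclear localization signals or epitope tags are annotated, although unannotated sequence flanks the Cas9 match on both sides. The remaining features are short backbone remnants with no evident role in the design: an SV40 promoter fragment, part of a multiple cloning site, lac promoter/operator elements, a lacI fragment and a piece of the pBR322 bom region.

No guide RNA cassette or mammalian selection marker is annotated, so the plasmid would be transfected together with a separate sgRNA expression construct to direct genome cleavage at sites carrying the PAMs this variant recognizes.
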