Addgene plasmid #136926: pCMV-Cas9-NRCH
Purpose: Expresses Cas9-NRCH in mammalian cells
Depositing lab: David Liu. Depositing organization: Broad Institute. Publication: Continuous evolution of SpCas9 variants compatible with non-G PAMs. Miller SM, Wang T, Randolph PB, Arbab M, Shen MW, Huang TP, Matuszek Z, Newby GA, Rees HA, Liu DR. Nat Biotechnol. 2020 Apr;38(4):471-481. doi: 10.1038/s41587-020-0412-8. Epub 2020 Feb 10. PubMed 32042170.
Backbone
  Vector backbone: pBR322 CMV
  Vector type: Mammalian Expression, CRISPR
Growth in bacteria
  Bacterial resistance: Ampicillin, 100 μg/mL
  Growth temperature: 37°C
  Growth strain: Mach1
  Copy number: High Copy
Gene/Insert
  Gene/Insert name: Cas9-NRCH
  Species: Evolved from S. pyogenes
  Mutation: see manuscript
  Promoter: CMV
  Cloning method: Ligation Independent Cloning
Terms and licenses: Academic/Nonprofit Terms; Industry Terms: Not Available to Industry
How to cite: pCMV-Cas9-NRCH was a gift from David Liu (Addgene plasmid # 136926 ; http://n2t.net/addgene:136926 ; RRID:Addgene_136926)
